Addgene plasmid #128122: sgRNA RUNX
Purpose: Co-expresses sgRNA RUNX, SpyCas9 scaffold (F+E) and GFP (transfection marker)
Depositing lab: Dominik Niopek. Depositing organization: Universitaet Heidelberg. Publication: Coupling Cas9 to artificial inhibitory domains enhances CRISPR-Cas9 target specificity. Aschenbrenner S, Kallenberger SM, Hoffmann MD, Huck A, Eils R, Niopek D. Sci Adv. 2020 Feb 5;6(6):eaay0187. doi: 10.1126/sciadv.aay0187. eCollection 2020 Feb. PubMed 32076642.
Backbone
  Vector backbone: AAV
  Vector type: Mammalian Expression, CRISPR, Synthetic Biology
Growth in bacteria
  Bacterial resistance: Ampicillin, 100 μg/mL
  Growth temperature: 37°C
  Growth strain: DH5alpha
  Copy number: High Copy
Gene/Insert
  Gene/Insert name: sgRNA RUNX + GFP
  Promoter: RSV/U6
  Cloning method: Unknown
  Sequencing primers: 5′ GFP_fw
Terms and licenses: Academic/Nonprofit Terms; Industry Terms: Not Available to Industry
How to cite: sgRNA RUNX was a gift from Dominik Niopek (Addgene plasmid # 128122 ; http://n2t.net/addgene:128122 ; RRID:Addgene_128122)
