[The description below was written by a language model from this plasmid's Addgene catalogue record and pLannotate feature annotations shown in this document.]
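Description:
sgRNA RUNX is a mammalian expression plasmid for CRISPR work, built on a backbone the record lists as AAV, that co-expresses a Streptococcus pyogenes Cas9 guide RNA and a GFP transfection marker. It is propagated in E. coli as a high-copy plasmid through a ColE1/pUC-type origin and selected with ampicillin via the β-lactamase gene. An f1 phage origin and remnants of a phagemid cloning region (lac promoter and operator, lacZα fragment, T3 promoter) are also annotated.

The payload consists of two divergently oriented cassettes. A human U6 RNA polymerase III promoter drives the guide, with the gap between the promoter and the annotated tracrRNA-derived scaffold presumably holding the RUNX-directed spacer. The catalogue describes the scaffold as the "F+E" variant, a modified SpyCas9 sgRNA design, which fits its detection as only a partial tracrRNA match. On the opposite strand, the Rous sarcoma virus enhancer/promoter drives EGFP, allowing transfected cells to be identified by fluorescence. No Cas9 coding sequence is annotated, so the nuclease must be supplied from a separate construct. The exact target gene and site are not specified beyond the name "RUNX".

The two sequence records differ. The depositor sequence (5,284 nt) contains a single fragmentary AAV2 inverted terminal repeat and a T7 promoter, whereas the repository's sequencing result (5,091 nt) shows no ITR annotation. This may reflect the difficulty of sequencing ITRs or their loss, so suitability for AAV packaging cannot be confirmed from these tables. The associated publication concerns improving Cas9 target specificity by coupling the nuclease to artificial inhibitory domains, and this plasmid evidently supplied a guide for such genome-editing experiments.
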