Features (pLannotate 1.2.2; 21 found; start..end, strand, type, name):
     24..128     +  promoter       AmpR promoter: bla
    129..989     +  CDS            AmpR: β-lactamase; bla; confers resistance to ampicillin, carbenicillin, and related antibiotics
   1160..1748    +  rep_origin     ori: high-copy-number ColE1/pMB1/pBR322/pUC origin of replication
   1931..2023    +  CDS            lacI (fragment): lac repressor; lacI; The lac repressor binds to the lac operator to inhibit transcription in E. coli. This inhibition can be relieved by adding lactose or isopropyl-β-D-thiogalactopyranoside (IPTG).
   2036..2057    +  protein_bind   CAP binding site: CAP binding activates transcription in the presence of cAMP. E. coli catabolite activator protein
   2072..2102    +  promoter       lac promoter: promoter for the E. coli lac operon
   2110..2126    +  protein_bind   lac operator: The lac repressor binds to the lac operator to inhibit transcription in E. coli. This inhibition can be relieved by adding lactose or isopropyl-β-D-thiogalactopyranoside (IPTG). lac repressor encoded by lacI
   2171..2189    +  promoter       T3 promoter: promoter for bacteriophage T3 RNA polymerase
   2627..2867    +  promoter       U6 promoter: RNA polymerase III promoter for human U6 snRNA
   2914..2981    +  misc_RNA       tracrRNA (fragment): trans-activating CRISPR RNA for the Streptococcus pyogenes CRISPR/Cas9 system
   3064..3780    -  CDS            EGFP: EGFP is a basic (constitutively fluorescent) green fluorescent protein published in 1996, derived from Aequorea victoria. It is reported to be a rapidly-maturing weak dimer with moderate acid sensitivity.
   3788..3814    -  misc_feature   MCS (fragment): multiple cloning site
   3824..4087    -  promoter       RSV promoter: Rous sarcoma virus enhancer/promoter
   4121..4214    -  ncRNA          Retro dr1: Accession: RF00214 - Retrovirus direct repeat 1 (dr1)
   4347..4399    +  misc_feature   bom (fragment): basis of mobility region from pBR322
   4408..4424    -  promoter       tet promoter (fragment): E. coli promoter for tetracycline efflux protein gene
   4490..4597    -  repeat_region  AAV2 ITR (fragment): inverted terminal repeat of adeno-associated virus serotype 2 inverted
   4595..4615    -  promoter       chicken β-actin promoter (fragment): contains a 21-bp deletion relative to the standard chicken β-actin promoter
   4641..4659    -  promoter       T7 promoter: promoter for bacteriophage T7 RNA polymerase
   4667..4822    +  CDS            lacZα (fragment): LacZα fragment of β-galactosidase; lacZ fragment
   4827..5255    +  rep_origin     f1 ori (sequence partly withheld): f1 bacteriophage origin of replication; arrow indicates direction of (+) strand synthesis
>Addgene plasmid #128122 | sgRNA RUNX | depositor full sequence | sequence record 245457 | sgRNA RUNX sequence 5284 bps
GTGGCACTTTTCGGGGAAATGTGCGCGGAACCCCTATTTGTTTATTTTTCTAAATACATTCAAATATGTA
TCCGCTCATGAGACAATAACCCTGATAAATGCTTCAATAATATTGAAAAAGGAAGAGTATGAGTATTCAA
CATTTCCGTGTCGCCCTTATTCCCTTTTTTGCGGCATTTTGCCTTCCTGTTTTTGCTCACCCAGAAACGC
TGGTGAAAGTAAAAGATGCTGAAGATCAGTTGGGTGCACGAGTGGGTTACATCGAACTGGATCTCAACAG
CGGTAAGATCCTTGAGAGTTTTCGCCCCGAAGAACGTTTTCCAATGATGAGCACTTTTAAAGTTCTGCTA
TGTGGCGCGGTATTATCCCGTATTGACGCCGGGCAAGAGCAACTCGGTCGCCGCATACACTATTCTCAGA
ATGACTTGGTTGAGTACTCACCAGTCACAGAAAAGCATCTTACGGATGGCATGACAGTAAGAGAATTATG
CAGTGCTGCCATAACCATGAGTGATAACACTGCGGCCAACTTACTTCTGACAACGATCGGAGGACCGAAG
GAGCTAACCGCTTTTTTGCACAACATGGGGGATCATGTAACTCGCCTTGATCGTTGGGAACCGGAGCTGA
ATGAAGCCATACCAAACGACGAGCGTGACACCACGATGCCTGTAGCAATGGCAACAACGTTGCGCAAACT
ATTAACTGGCGAACTACTTACTCTAGCTTCCCGGCAACAATTAATAGACTGGATGGAGGCGGATAAAGTT
GCAGGACCACTTCTGCGCTCGGCCCTTCCGGCTGGCTGGTTTATTGCTGATAAATCTGGAGCCGGTGAGC
GTGGGTCTCGCGGTATCATTGCAGCACTGGGGCCAGATGGTAAGCCCTCCCGTATCGTAGTTATCTACAC
GACGGGGAGTCAGGCAACTATGGATGAACGAAATAGACAGATCGCTGAGATAGGTGCCTCACTGATTAAG
CATTGGTAACTGTCAGACCAAGTTTACTCATATATACTTTAGATTGATTTAAAACTTCATTTTTAATTTA
AAAGGATCTAGGTGAAGATCCTTTTTGATAATCTCATGACCAAAATCCCTTAACGTGAGTTTTCGTTCCA
CTGAGCGTCAGACCCCGTAGAAAAGATCAAAGGATCTTCTTGAGATCCTTTTTTTCTGCGCGTAATCTGC
TGCTTGCAAACAAAAAAACCACCGCTACCAGCGGTGGTTTGTTTGCCGGATCAAGAGCTACCAACTCTTT
TTCCGAAGGTAACTGGCTTCAGCAGAGCGCAGATACCAAATACTGTCCTTCTAGTGTAGCCGTAGTTAGG
CCACCACTTCAAGAACTCTGTAGCACCGCCTACATACCTCGCTCTGCTAATCCTGTTACCAGTGGCTGCT
GCCAGTGGCGATAAGTCGTGTCTTACCGGGTTGGACTCAAGACGATAGTTACCGGATAAGGCGCAGCGGT
CGGGCTGAACGGGGGGTTCGTGCACACAGCCCAGCTTGGAGCGAACGACCTACACCGAACTGAGATACCT
ACAGCGTGAGCTATGAGAAAGCGCCACGCTTCCCGAAGGGAGAAAGGCGGACAGGTATCCGGTAAGCGGC
AGGGTCGGAACAGGAGAGCGCACGAGGGAGCTTCCAGGGGGAAACGCCTGGTATCTTTATAGTCCTGTCG
GGTTTCGCCACCTCTGACTTGAGCGTCGATTTTTGTGATGCTCGTCAGGGGGGCGGAGCCTATGGAAAAA
CGCCAGCAACGCGGCCTTTTTACGGTTCCTGGCCTTTTGCTGGCCTTTTGCTCACATGTTCTTTCCTGCG
TTATCCCCTGATTCTGTGGATAACCGTATTACCGCCTTTGAGTGAGCTGATACCGCTCGCCGCAGCCGAA
CGACCGAGCGCAGCGAGTCAGTGAGCGAGGAAGCGGAAGAGCGCCCAATACGCAAACCGCCTCTCCCCGC
GCGTTGGCCGATTCATTAATGCAGCTGGCACGACAGGTTTCCCGACTGGAAAGCGGGCAGTGAGCGCAAC
GCAATTAATGTGAGTTAGCTCACTCATTAGGCACCCCAGGCTTTACACTTTATGCTTCCGGCTCGTATGT
TGTGTGGAATTGTGAGCGGATAACAATTTCACACAGGAAACAGCTATGACCATGATTACGCCAAGCGCGC
AATTAACCCTCACTAAAGGGAACAAAAGCTGGGTACCACTAGTATGCATCCTGCAGGACGCGTCCTACCC
ACTCCCTCTATGCGCGCTCGCTCACTCACTCGGCCCTGGAGACCAAAGGTCTCCAGACTGCCGGCCTCTG
GCCGGCAGGGCCGAGTGAGTGAGCGAGCGCGCATAGAGGGAGTGGGTACCTCCATCATCTAGGTTTGCCA
GATCTGATATCGGCGCGCCCGAGTCCAACACCCGTGGGAATCCCATGGGCACCATGGCCCCTCGCTCCAA
AAATGCTTTCGCGTCGCGCAGACACTGCTCGGTAGTTTCGGGGATCAGCGTTTGAGTAAGAGCCCGCGTC
TGAACCCTCCGCGCCGCCCCGGCCCCAGTGGAAAGACGCGCAGGCAAAACGCACCACGTGACGGAGCGTG
ACCGCGCGCCGAGCGCGCGCCAAGGTCGGGCAGGAAGAGGGCCTATTTCCCATGATTCCTTCATATTTGC
ATATACGATACAAGGCTGTTAGAGAGATAATTAGAATTAATTTGACTGTAAACACAAAGATATTAGTACA
AAATACGTGACGTAGAAAGTAATAATTTCTTGGGTAGTTTGCAGTTTTAAAATTATGTTTTAAAATGGAC
TATCATATGCTTACCGTAACTTGAAAGTATTTCGATTTCTTGGCTTTATATATCTTGTGGAAAGGACGAA
ACACCGCATTTTCAGGAGGAAGCGAGTTTAAGAGCTATGCTGGAAACAGCATAGCAAGTTTAAATAAGGC
TAGTCCGTTATCAACTTGAAAAAGTGGCACCGAGTCGGTGCTTTTTTTGCGGCCGCCTCGAGTGATCAAA
AAACCAACACACGCTTCCAATGAAAATAAACGATCCTTTATTGCTAGCCTTTACTTGTACAGCTCGTCCA
TGCCGAGAGTGATCCCGGCGGCGGTCACGAACTCCAGCAGGACCATGTGATCGCGCTTCTCGTTGGGGTC
TTTGCTCAGGGCGGACTGGGTGCTCAGGTAGTGGTTGTCGGGCAGCAACACGGGGCCGTCGCCGATGGGG
GTGTTCTGCTGGTAGTGGTCGGCGAGCTGCACGCTGCCGTCCTCGATGTTGTGGCGGATCTTGAAGTTCA
CCTTGATGCCGTTCTTCTGCTTGTCGGCCATGATATAGACGTTGTGGCTGTTGTAGTTGTACTCCAGCTT
GTGCCCCAGGATGTTGCCGTCCTCCTTGAAGTCGATGCCCTTCAGCTCGATGCGGTTCACCAGGGTGTCG
CCCTCGAACTTCACCTCGGCGCGGGTCTTGTAGTTGCCGTCGTCCTTGAAGAAGATGGTGCGCTCCTGGA
CGTAGCCTTCGGGCATGGCGGACTTGAAGAAGTCGTGCTGCTTCATGTGGTCGGGGTAGCGGCTGAAGCA
CTGCACGCCGTAGGTCAGGGTGGTCACGAGGGTGGGCCAGGGCACGGGCAGCTTGCCGGTGGTGCAGATG
AACTTCAGGGTCAGCTTGCCGTAGGTGGCATCGCCCTCGCCCTCGCCGGACACGCTGAACTTGTGGCCGT
TTACGTCGCCGTCCAGCTCGACCAGGATGGGCACCACCCCGGTGAACAGCTCCTCGCCCTTGCTCACCAT
GGTGGCGACCGGTGGATCCCGGGCCCGCGGTACCCAGCTTGGAGGTGCACACCAATGTGGTGAATGGTCA
AATGGCGTTTATTGTATCGAGCTAGGCACTTAAATACAATATCTCTGCAATGCGGAATTCAGTGGTTCGT
CCAATCCATGTCAGACCCGTCTGTTGCCTTCCTAATAAGGCACGATCGTACCACCTTACTTCCACCAATC
GGCATGCACGGTGCTTTTTCTCTCCTTGTAAGGCATGTTGCTAACTCATCCTTACCATGTTGCAAGACTA
CCAAGAGTATTTGCATAAGACTACATTTCCCCCTCCCTATGCAAAAGCGAAACTACTATATCCTGAGGGG
ACTCCTAACCGCGTACAACCGAAGCCCCGCTTTTCGCCTAAACACACCCTAGTCCCCTCAGATACGCGTA
TATCTGGCCCGTACATCGCGAAGCAGCGCAAAACGCCTAACCCTAAGCAGATTCTTCATGCAATTGTCGG
TCAAGCCTTGCCTTGTTGTAGCTTAAATTTTGCTCGCGCACTACTCAGCGACCTCCAACACACAAGCAGG
GAGCAGATACTGGCTTAACTATGCGGCATCAGAGCAGATTGTACTGAGAGTGCACCATACGGATCTGCGA
TGATAAGCTGTCAAACATGAGAATTGGTCGACGATATCAGATCTAGGAACCCCTAGTGATGGAGTTGGCC
ACTCCCTCTCTGCGCGCTCGCTCGCTCACTGAGGCCGCCCGGGCAAAGCCCGGGCGTCGGGCGACCTTTG
GTCGCCCGGCCTCAGTGAGCGAGCGAGCGCGCAGAGAGGGAGTGGCCCCCCCCCCCCCCCCCCCCTGCAT
TCTAGAGAGCTCCAATTCGCCCTATAGTGAGTCGTATTACGCGCGCTCACTGGCCGTCGTTTTACAACGT
CGTGACTGGGAAAACCCTGGCGTTACCCAACTTAATCGCCTTGCAGCACATCCCCCTTTCGCCAGCTGGC
GTAATAGCGAAGAGGCCCGCACCGATCGCCCTTCCCAACAGTTGCGCAGCCTGAATGGCGAATGGG
[124 nt withheld, positions 4827-4950]
C
[91 nt withheld, positions 4952-5042]
A
[49 nt withheld, positions 5044-5092]
CCTTTGACGTTGGAGTCCACGTTCTTT
[37 nt withheld, positions 5120-5156]
ACCCTATCTCGGTCTATTCTTTTGATTTATAAGGGATTTTGCCGATTTCGGCCTATTGGTTAAAAAATGA
GCTGATTTAACAAAAATTTAACGCGAATTTTAACAAAATATTAACGCTTACAATTTAG
