Features (pLannotate 1.2.2; 18 found; start..end, strand, type, name):
     50..290     +  promoter       U6 promoter: RNA polymerase III promoter for human U6 snRNA
    337..404     +  misc_RNA       tracrRNA (fragment): trans-activating CRISPR RNA for the Streptococcus pyogenes CRISPR/Cas9 system
    484..1203    -  CDS            EGFP: the original enhanced GFP (Yang et al., 1996) mammalian codon-optimized
   1211..1237    -  misc_feature   MCS (fragment): multiple cloning site
   1247..1508    -  promoter       RSV promoter: Rous sarcoma virus enhancer/promoter
   1542..1635    -  ncRNA          Retro dr1: Accession: RF00214 - Retrovirus direct repeat 1 (dr1)
   1768..1820    +  misc_feature   bom (fragment): basis of mobility region from pBR322
   1829..1845    -  promoter       tet promoter (fragment): E. coli promoter for tetracycline efflux protein gene
   1953..2075    +  CDS            lacZα (fragment): LacZα fragment of β-galactosidase; lacZ fragment
   2106..2534    -  rep_origin     f1 ori (sequence partly withheld): f1 bacteriophage origin of replication; arrow indicates direction of (+) strand synthesis
   2561..2665    +  promoter       AmpR promoter: bla
   2666..3526    +  CDS            AmpR: β-lactamase; bla; confers resistance to ampicillin, carbenicillin, and related antibiotics
   3697..4285    +  rep_origin     ori: high-copy-number ColE1/pMB1/pBR322/pUC origin of replication
   4468..4560    +  CDS            lacI (fragment): lac repressor; lacI; The lac repressor binds to the lac operator to inhibit transcription in E. coli. This inhibition can be relieved by adding lactose or isopropyl-β-D-thiogalactopyranoside (IPTG).
   4573..4594    +  protein_bind   CAP binding site: CAP binding activates transcription in the presence of cAMP. E. coli catabolite activator protein
   4609..4639    +  promoter       lac promoter: promoter for the E. coli lac operon
   4647..4663    +  protein_bind   lac operator: The lac repressor binds to the lac operator to inhibit transcription in E. coli. This inhibition can be relieved by adding lactose or isopropyl-β-D-thiogalactopyranoside (IPTG). lac repressor encoded by lacI
   4708..4726    +  promoter       T3 promoter: promoter for bacteriophage T3 RNA polymerase
>Addgene plasmid #128122 | sgRNA RUNX | addgene full sequence | sequence record 249657 | Addgene NGS Result
GTGACGGAGCGTGACCGCGCGCCGAGCGCGCGCCAAGGTCGGGCAGGAAGAGGGCCTATTTCCCATGATT
CCTTCATATTTGCATATACGATACAAGGCTGTTAGAGAGATAATTAGAATTAATTTGACTGTAAACACAA
AGATATTAGTACAAAATACGTGACGTAGAAAGTAATAATTTCTTGGGTAGTTTGCAGTTTTAAAATTATG
TTTTAAAATGGACTATCATATGCTTACCGTAACTTGAAAGTATTTCGATTTCTTGGCTTTATATATCTTG
TGGAAAGGACGAAACACCGCATTTTCAGGAGGAAGCGAGTTTAAGAGCTATGCTGGAAACAGCATAGCAA
GTTTAAATAAGGCTAGTCCGTTATCAACTTGAAAAAGTGGCACCGAGTCGGTGCTTTTTTTGCGGCCGCC
TCGAGTGATCAAAAAACCAACACACGCTTCCAATGAAAATAAACGATCCTTTATTGCTAGCCTTTACTTG
TACAGCTCGTCCATGCCGAGAGTGATCCCGGCGGCGGTCACGAACTCCAGCAGGACCATGTGATCGCGCT
TCTCGTTGGGGTCTTTGCTCAGGGCGGACTGGGTGCTCAGGTAGTGGTTGTCGGGCAGCAGCACGGGGCC
GTCGCCGATGGGGGTGTTCTGCTGGTAGTGGTCGGCGAGCTGCACGCTGCCGTCCTCGATGTTGTGGCGG
ATCTTGAAGTTCACCTTGATGCCGTTCTTCTGCTTGTCGGCCATGATATAGACGTTGTGGCTGTTGTAGT
TGTACTCCAGCTTGTGCCCCAGGATGTTGCCGTCCTCCTTGAAGTCGATGCCCTTCAGCTCGATGCGGTT
CACCAGGGTGTCGCCCTCGAACTTCACCTCGGCGCGGGTCTTGTAGTTGCCGTCGTCCTTGAAGAAGATG
GTGCGCTCCTGGACGTAGCCTTCGGGCATGGCGGACTTGAAGAAGTCGTGCTGCTTCATGTGGTCGGGGT
AGCGGCTGAAGCACTGCACGCCGTAGGTCAGGGTGGTCACGAGGGTGGGCCAGGGCACGGGCAGCTTGCC
GGTGGTGCAGATGAACTTCAGGGTCAGCTTGCCGTAGGTGGCATCGCCCTCGCCCTCGCCGGACACGCTG
AACTTGTGGCCGTTTACGTCGCCGTCCAGCTCGACCAGGATGGGCACCACCCCGGTGAACAGCTCCTCGC
CCTTGCTCACCATGGTGGCGACCGGTGGATCCCGGGCCCGCGGTACCCAGCTTGGAGGTGCACACCAATG
TGGTGAATGGTCAAATGGCGTTTATTGTATCGAGCTAGGCACTTAAATACAATATCTCTGCAATGCGGAA
TTCAGTGGTTCGTCCAATCCATGTCAGACCCGTCTGTTGCCTTCCTAATAAGGCACGATCGTACCACCTT
ACTTCCACCAATCGGCATGCACGGTGCTTTTTCTCTCCTTGTAAGGCATGTTGCTAACTCATCGTTACCA
TGTTGCAAGACTACAAGAGTATTGCATAAGACTACATTTCCCCCTCCCTATGCAAAAGCGAAACTACTAT
ATCCTGAGGGGACTCCTAACCGCGTACAACCGAAGCCCCGCTTTTCGCCTAAACACACCCTAGTCCCCTC
AGATACGCGTATATCTGGCCCGTACATCGCGAAGCAGCGCAAAACGCCTAACCCTAAGCAGATTCTTCAT
GCAATTGTCGGTCAAGCCTTGCCTTGTTGTAGCTTAAATTTTGCTCGCGCACTACTCAGCGACCTCCAAC
ACACAAGCAGGGAGCAGATACTGGCTTAACTATGCGGCATCAGAGCAGATTGTACTGAGAGTGCACCATA
CGGATCTGCGATGATAAGCTGTCAAACATGAGAATTGGTCGACGATATCAGATCTGAGGAACCCCTAGTG
ATGGAGTTGGCCASTCSYWYTMYGCGCGCTCRCTSGCYSWCKKWKKMCRRSSKMSYRAMKGKGAAAACCC
TGGCGTTACCCAACTTAATCGCCTTGCAGCACATCCCCCTTTCGCCAGCTGGCGTAATAGCGAAGAGGCC
CGCACCGATCGCCCTTCCCAACAGTTGCGCAGCCTGAATGGCGAATGGAAATTGTAAGCGTTAATATTTT
GTTAAAATTCGCGTTAAATTTTTGTTAAATCAGCTCATTTTTTAACCAATAGGCCGAAATCGGCAAAATC
CCTTATAAATCAAAAGAATAGACCGAGATAGGGT
[37 nt withheld, positions 2205-2241]
AAAGAACGTGGACTCCAACGTCAAAGG
[49 nt withheld, positions 2269-2317]
T
[91 nt withheld, positions 2319-2409]
G
[124 nt withheld, positions 2411-2534]
CAGGTGGCACTTTTCGGGGAAATGTGCGCGGAACCCCTATTTGTTTATTTTTCTAAATACATTCAAATAT
GTATCCGCTCATGAGACAATAACCCTGATAAATGCTTCAATAATATTGAAAAAGGAAGAGTATGAGTATT
CAACATTTCCGTGTCGCCCTTATTCCCTTTTTTGCGGCATTTTGCCTTCCTGTTTTTGCTCACCCAGAAA
CGCTGGTGAAAGTAAAAGATGCTGAAGATCAGTTGGGTGCACGAGTGGGTTACATCGAACTGGATCTCAA
CAGCGGTAAGATCCTTGAGAGTTTTCGCCCCGAAGAACGTTTTCCAATGATGAGCACTTTTAAAGTTCTG
CTATGTGGCGCGGTATTATCCCGTATTGACGCCGGGCAAGAGCAACTCGGTCGCCGCATACACTATTCTC
AGAATGACTTGGTTGAGTACTCACCAGTCACAGAAAAGCATCTTACGGATGGCATGACAGTAAGAGAATT
ATGCAGTGCTGCCATAACCATGAGTGATAACACTGCGGCCAACTTACTTCTGACAACGATCGGAGGACCG
AAGGAGCTAACCGCTTTTTTGCACAACATGGGGGATCATGTAACTCGCCTTGATCGTTGGGAACCGGAGC
TGAATGAAGCCATACCAAACGACGAGCGTGACACCACGATGCCTGTAGCAATGGCAACAACGTTGCGCAA
ACTATTAACTGGCGAACTACTTACTCTAGCTTCCCGGCAACAATTAATAGACTGGATGGAGGCGGATAAA
GTTGCAGGACCACTTCTGCGCTCGGCCCTTCCGGCTGGCTGGTTTATTGCTGATAAATCTGGAGCCGGTG
AGCGTGGGTCTCGCGGTATCATTGCAGCACTGGGGCCAGATGGTAAGCCCTCCCGTATCGTAGTTATCTA
CACGACGGGGAGTCAGGCAACTATGGATGAACGAAATAGACAGATCGCTGAGATAGGTGCCTCACTGATT
AAGCATTGGTAACTGTCAGACCAAGTTTACTCATATATACTTTAGATTGATTTAAAACTTCATTTTTAAT
TTAAAAGGATCTAGGTGAAGATCCTTTTTGATAATCTCATGACCAAAATCCCTTAACGTGAGTTTTCGTT
CCACTGAGCGTCAGACCCCGTAGAAAAGATCAAAGGATCTTCTTGAGATCCTTTTTTTCTGCGCGTAATC
TGCTGCTTGCAAACAAAAAAACCACCGCTACCAGCGGTGGTTTGTTTGCCGGATCAAGAGCTACCAACTC
TTTTTCCGAAGGTAACTGGCTTCAGCAGAGCGCAGATACCAAATACTGTTCTTCTAGTGTAGCCGTAGTT
AGGCCACCACTTCAAGAACTCTGTAGCACCGCCTACATACCTCGCTCTGCTAATCCTGTTACCAGTGGCT
GCTGCCAGTGGCGATAAGTCGTGTCTTACCGGGTTGGACTCAAGACGATAGTTACCGGATAAGGCGCAGC
GGTCGGGCTGAACGGGGGGTTCGTGCACACAGCCCAGCTTGGAGCGAACGACCTACACCGAACTGAGATA
CCTACAGCGTGAGCTATGAGAAAGCGCCACGCTTCCCGAAGGGAGAAAGGCGGACAGGTATCCGGTAAGC
GGCAGGGTCGGAACAGGAGAGCGCACGAGGGAGCTTCCAGGGGGAAACGCCTGGTATCTTTATAGTCCTG
TCGGGTTTCGCCACCTCTGACTTGAGCGTCGATTTTTGTGATGCTCGTCAGGGGGGCGGAGCCTATGGAA
AAACGCCAGCAACGCGGCCTTTTTACGGTTCCTGGCCTTTTGCTGGCCTTTTGCTCACATGTTCTTTCCT
GCGTTATCCCCTGATTCTGTGGATAACCGTATTACCGCCTTTGAGTGAGCTGATACCGCTCGCCGCAGCC
GAACGACCGAGCGCAGCGAGTCAGTGAGCGAGGAAGCGGAAGAGCGCCCAATACGCAAACCGCCTCTCCC
CGCGCGTTGGCCGATTCATTAATGCAGCTGGCACGACAGGTTTCCCGACTGGAAAGCGGGCAGTGAGCGC
AACGCAATTAATGTGAGTTAGCTCACTCATTAGGCACCCCAGGCTTTACACTTTATGCTTCCGGCTCGTA
TGTTGTGTGGAATTGTGAGCGGATAACAATTTCACACAGGAAACAGCTATGACCATGATTACGCCAAGCG
CGCAATTAACCCTCACTAAAGGGAACAAAAGCTGGGTACCACTAGTATGCATCCTGCAGGACGCGTCCTA
CCCACTCCCTCTATGCGCGCTCGCTCACTCACTCGGCCCTGGAGACCTTTGGTCTCCAGGGCCGAGTGAG
TGAGCGAGCGCGCATAGAGGGAGTGGGTACCTCCATCATCTGGTTTCCCAGATCTGATATCGGCGCGCCC
GAGTCCAACACCCGTGGGAATCCCATGGGCACCATGGCCCCTCGCTCCAAAAATGCTTTCGCGTCGCGCA
GACACTGCTCGGTAGTTTCGGGGATCAGCGTTTGAGTAAGAGCCCGCGTCTGAACCCTCCGCGCCGCCCC
GGCCCCAGTGGAAAGACGCGCAGGCAAAACGCACCAC
